Addgene plasmid #177070: pEPQD1CB0785
Purpose: MoClo Level 1, position 2, transcriptional unit for transient expression of 1-deoxy-D-xylulose 5-phosphate synthase (CrDXS2) from Catharanthus roseus promoter regions contains 4x attB sites for recruitment fo gal4AD-phiC31
Depositing lab: Nicola Patron. Depositing organization: Earlham Institute. Publication: Reconstitution of monoterpene indole alkaloid biosynthesis in genome engineered Nicotiana benthamiana. Dudley QM, Jo S, Guerrero DAS, Chhetry M, Smedley MA, Harwood WA, Sherden NH, O'Connor SE, Caputi L, Patron NJ. Commun Biol. 2022 Sep 10;5(1):949. doi: 10.1038/s42003-022-03904-w. PubMed 36088516.
Backbone
  Vector backbone: pICH47742
  Vector type: Synthetic Biology
Growth in bacteria
  Bacterial resistance: Ampicillin, 100 μg/mL
  Growth temperature: 37°C
  Growth strain: DH5alpha
  Copy number: High Copy
Gene/Insert
  Gene/Insert name: 1-deoxy-D-xylulose 5-phosphate synthase (CrDXS2) from Catharanthus roseus (alt name: P2_4X opattB-TMV-cTP_CrDXS2-masterm)
  Species: Other
  Cloning method: Restriction Enzyme; 5′ cloning site Unknown (unknown if destroyed); 3′ cloning site Unknown (unknown if destroyed)
  Sequencing primers: 5′ CTGGTGGCAGGATATATTGTGGTG; 3′ GAACCCTGTGGTTGGCATGCACATAC
Terms and licenses: Academic/Nonprofit Terms; Industry Terms: Not Available to Industry
How to cite: pEPQD1CB0785 was a gift from Nicola Patron (Addgene plasmid # 177070 ; http://n2t.net/addgene:177070 ; RRID:Addgene_177070)
