[The description below was written by a language model from this plasmid's Addgene catalogue record and pLannotate feature annotations shown in this document.]
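Description:
pEPQD1CB0785 is a MoClo (Golden Gate modular cloning) Level 1, position 2 plasmid built in the pICH47742 acceptor backbone, a binary vector designed for Agrobacterium-mediated delivery into plants. It is selected in bacteria with ampicillin through the β-lactamase gene and carries two replication systems: a high-copy ColE1/pUC-type origin for propagation in E. coli, and the broad-host-range incP oriV with its trfA replication initiator, which supports maintenance in Agrobacterium. The payload lies between nopaline-type left and right T-DNA border repeats, so only that segment is transferred to plant cells.

The T-DNA holds a single transcriptional unit for 1-deoxy-D-xylulose 5-phosphate synthase (CrDXS2) from Catharanthus roseus, the enzyme that condenses pyruvate and glyceraldehyde 3-phosphate at the entry to the plastidial isoprenoid pathway. The automated annotation labels this coding region by homology to Arabidopsis DXS. Expression is driven by a synthetic promoter in which four φC31 attB sites sit upstream of a minimal CaMV 35S core. On its own the minimal promoter should be weak. The attB sites are intended to recruit a Gal4 activation domain–φC31 fusion supplied separately, making transcription dependent on that synthetic activator. A TMV Ω leader enhances translation. An N-terminal fragment matching the Nicotiana benthamiana Rubisco small subunit corresponds to the chloroplast transit peptide (cTP) named in the insert, directing the enzyme to plastids. The mannopine synthase terminator closes the unit.

The construct is meant for transient expression in plants, and the associated work concerns reconstituting monoterpene indole alkaloid biosynthesis in Nicotiana benthamiana. As a position 2 Level 1 part, it can also be assembled with other units into multigene constructs.
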