Features (pLannotate 1.2.2; 18 found; start..end, strand, type, name):
     93..953     -  CDS            AmpR: β-lactamase; bla; confers resistance to ampicillin, carbenicillin, and related antibiotics
    954..1058    -  promoter       AmpR promoter: bla
   1145..1776    -  rep_origin     oriV: incP origin of replication
   1868..1892    +  misc_feature   LB T-DNA repeat: left border repeat from nopaline C58 T-DNA
   2009..2042    +  protein_bind   attB: minimal attB site for the φC31 integrase (Groth et al., 2000) phage φC31 integrase
   2068..2101    +  protein_bind   attB: minimal attB site for the φC31 integrase (Groth et al., 2000) phage φC31 integrase
   2131..2164    +  protein_bind   attB: minimal attB site for the φC31 integrase (Groth et al., 2000) phage φC31 integrase
   2190..2223    +  protein_bind   attB: minimal attB site for the φC31 integrase (Groth et al., 2000) phage φC31 integrase
   2240..2286    +  promoter       minimal CaMV 35S promoter: minimal 35S promoter from cauliflower mosaic virus
   2319..2344    +  misc_feature   TMV Ω (fragment): translational enhancer from the tobacco mosaic virus 5'-leader sequence (Gallie et al., 1988)
   2386..2439    +  misc_feature   TMV Ω: translational enhancer from the tobacco mosaic virus 5'-leader sequence (Gallie et al., 1988)
   2448..2627    +  CDS            rbcS (fragment): RBS_NICBE - Experimental evidence at protein level: Swiss-Prot protein existence level 1. (Microbial infection) Required for tobamovirus movement (e.g. tobacco mosaic virus (TMV)). From Nicotiana benthamiana.
   2709..4646    +  CDS            DXS (fragment): DXS_ARATH - Also known as CLA1, DEF. Experimental evidence at protein level: Swiss-Prot protein existence level 1. Catalyzes the acyloin condensation reaction between C atoms 2 and 3 of pyruvate and glyceraldehyde 3-phosphate to yield 1-deoxy-D- xylulose-5-phosphate (DXP). Is a limiting enzyme for plastidic isoprenoid biosynthesis and essential for chloroplast development. From Arabidopsis thaliana (Mouse-ear cress).
   4666..4918    +  terminator     MAS terminator: mannopine synthase terminator
   4964..4988    +  misc_feature   RB T-DNA repeat: right border repeat from nopaline C58 T-DNA
   5100..5120    -  CDS            TetR (fragment): tetracycline resistance regulatory protein; tetR
   5147..6292    -  CDS            trfA: TRFA_ECOLX - Experimental evidence at protein level: Swiss-Prot protein existence level 1. Also involved in plasmid copy number control, promoting intermolecular coupling of protein bound iterons at oriV, which inhibits replication initiation. From Escherichia coli.
   6628..7216    -  rep_origin     ori: high-copy-number ColE1/pMB1/pBR322/pUC origin of replication
>Addgene plasmid #177070 | pEPQD1CB0785 | addgene full sequence | sequence record 349532 | Addgene NGS Result
TTATCAAAAAGGATCTTCACCTAGATCCTTTTAAATTAAAAATGAAGTTTTAAATCAATCTAAAGTATAT
ATGAGTAAACTTGGTCTGACAGTTACCAATGCTTAATCAGTGAGGCACCTATCTCAGCGATCTGTCTATT
TCGTTCATCCATAGTTGCCTGACTCCCCGTCGTGTAGATAACTACGATACGGGAGGGCTTACCATCTGGC
CCCAGTGCTGCAATGATACCGCGAGAACCACGCTCACCGGCTCCAGATTTATCAGCAATAAACCAGCCAG
CCGGAAGGGCCGAGCGCAGAAGTGGTCCTGCAACTTTATCCGCCTCCATCCAGTCTATTAATTGTTGCCG
GGAAGCTAGAGTAAGTAGTTCGCCAGTTAATAGTTTGCGCAACGTTGTTGCCATTGCTACAGGCATCGTG
GTGTCACGCTCGTCGTTTGGTATGGCTTCATTCAGCTCCGGTTCCCAACGATCAAGGCGAGTTACATGAT
CCCCCATGTTGTGCAAAAAAGCGGTTAGCTCCTTCGGTCCTCCGATCGTTGTCAGAAGTAAGTTGGCCGC
AGTGTTATCACTCATGGTTATGGCAGCACTGCATAATTCTCTTACTGTCATGCCATCCGTAAGATGCTTT
TCTGTGACTGGTGAGTACTCAACCAAGTCATTCTGAGAATAGTGTATGCGGCGACCGAGTTGCTCTTGCC
CGGCGTCAATACGGGATAATACCGCGCCACATAGCAGAACTTTAAAAGTGCTCATCATTGGAAAACGTTC
TTCGGGGCGAAAACTCTCAAGGATCTTACCGCTGTTGAGATCCAGTTCGATGTAACCCACTCGTGCACCC
AACTGATCTTCAGCATCTTTTACTTTCACCAGCGTTTCTGGGTGAGCAAAAACAGGAAGGCAAAATGCCG
CAAAAAAGGGAATAAGGGCGACACGGAAATGTTGAATACTCATACTCTTCCTTTTTCAATATTATTGAAG
CATTTATCAAGGTTATTGTCTCATGAGCGGATACATATTTGAATGTATTTAGAAAAATAAACAAATAGGG
GTTCCGCGCACGAATTGGCCAGCGCTGCCATTTTTGGGGTGAGGCCGTTCGCGGCCGAGGGGCGCAGCCC
CTGGGGGGATGGGAGGCCCGCGTTAGCGGGCCGGGAGGGTTCGAGAAGGGGGGGCACCCCCCTTCGGCGT
GCGCGGTCACGCGCACAGGGCGCAGCCCTGGTTAAAAACAAGGTTTATAAATATTGGTTTAAAAGCAGGT
TAAAAGACAGGTTAGCGGTGGCCGAAAAACGGGCGGAAACCCTTGCAAATGCTGGATTTTCTGCCTGTGG
ACAGCCCCTCAAATGTCAATAGGTGCGCCCCTCATCTGTCAGCACTCTGCCCCTCAAGTGTCAAGGATCG
CGCCCCTCATCTGTCAGTAGTCGCGCCCCTCAAGTGTCAATACCGCAGGGCACTTATCCCCAGGCTTGTC
CACATCATCTGTGGGAAACTCGCGTAAAATCAGGCGTTTTCGCCGATTTGCGAGGCTGGCCAGCTCCACG
TCGCCGGCCGAAATCGAGCCTGCCCCTCATCTGTCAACGCCGCGCCGGGTGAGTCGGCCCCTCAAGTGTC
AACGTCCGCCCCTCATCTGTCAGTGAGGGCCAAGTTTTCCGCGAGGTATCCACAACGCCGGCGGCCGCGG
TGTCTCGCACACGGCTTCGACGGCGTTTCTGGCGCGTTTGCAGGGCCATAGACGGCCGCCAGCCCAGCGG
CGAGGGCAACCAGCCCGGTGAGCGTCGCAAAGGAGATCCTGATCTGACTGATGGGCTGCCTGTATCGAGT
GGTGATTTTGTGCCGAGCTGCCGGTCGGGGAGCTGTTGGCTGGCTGGTGGCAGGATATATTGTGGTGTAA
ACAAATTGACGCTTAGACAACTTAATAACACATTGCGGACGTTTTTAATGTACTGGGGTGGATGCAGTGG
GCCCCACTCTGTGAAGACAAGCAAGAATTCAAGCTTGGAGCGGTGCGGGTGCCAGGGCGTGCCCTTGGGC
TCCCCGGGCGCGTACTCCACTCCCCGAGCCGGTGCGGGTGCCAGGGCGTGCCCTTGGGCTCCCCGGGCGC
GTACTCCACTCCCCCCATGGTGCGGTGCGGGTGCCAGGGCGTGCCCTTGGGCTCCCCGGGCGCGTACTCC
ACTCCCCGAGCCGGTGCGGGTGCCAGGGCGTGCCCTTGGGCTCCCCGGGCGCGTACTCCACTCCCCTTCG
CAAGACCCTTCCTCTATATAAGGAAGTTCATTTCATTTGGAGAGGACTCCGGTATTTTTACAACAATTAC
CACAACAAAACAAACAACAAACAACATTACAATTTACTATTCTAGTCGAATACTGTATAAGAGCTCATTT
TTACAACAATTACCAACAACAACAAACAACAAACAACATTACAATTACATTTACAATTATCGATAACATG
GCTTCTTCTATGCTTTCTTCTGCTGCTGTTGTTGCTACTCGTGCTAGTGCTGCTCAAGCTAGTATGGTTG
CTCCTTTTACTGGACTTAAGTCTGCTGCTTCTTTTCCTGTTACTAGAAAGCAAAACAACCTTGATATTAC
TTCTATTGCTAGTAACGGAGGAAGAGTTCGAGCAATGGCTGCTGCTCATGGGCATGCTCATAATGTTGAT
GAAAATTACCAAGTCCTAGTGAAGAAGCAGCCTTTGAATTTTTCAGGAGATAAGCCTTTTACTCCTATTT
TGGATACCATCAACTACCCTACCCATATGAAGAATCTCTCTCTTCAGGAGCTTCAACAATTAGCTGACGA
ATTAAGGGAGGAGATAGTGTATTCTGTGGCCAAAACGGGTGGTCACTTAAGTTCCAGCCTAGGTGTGGCC
GAGCTCACTGTGGCACTCCACCACGTGTTCGAAACCCCAAATGATAAAATCATATGGGATGTTGGCCACC
AGACATATGGGCATAAGATTCTGACAGGGAGAAGGTCAAAGATGCATACCATGAGACAAACTTGCGGACT
TGCAGGTTTCCCCAAAAGAGATGAAAGTGCCCATGATGCATTTGGAGTTGGCCATAGTTCCACCAGCATT
TCTGCCGGTTTAGGAATGGCAATAGGACGAGATTTATTAGGTAAGAAAAATCATGTAATAACGGTAATAG
GAGATGGAGCTATGACAGCCGGACAAGCATATGAAGCCATGAATAATGCTGGATATCTTGATTCTAATCT
CATAATCATATTGAATGATAACAAACAAGTTTCTCTCCCGACTGCCACAATTGATGGTCCTGCACCTCCT
ACTGGTGCTCTAAGCAATGCCTTAACTAGGCTTCAATCTAGTAGAAAATTTCGACTACTTCGGGAGGCTG
CAAAAGGTGTGACAAAGCAATTAGGGGGACAAGTTCATGAAATGGCAGCTAAAGTGGATACATATATGAG
AGGGATGAATAGCCAAAGGGCTTCCTTATTTGAAGATTTAGGAATGTATTATATTGGTCCACTTGATGGT
CACAATATGGAAGATCTTGTTGATATTTTAGAGAAAGTAAAATCTGTTCCTGCAACGGGCCCTGTTCTTA
TTCATATTATTACTGAGAAAGGAAAAGGATATCCTCCTGCTGAAGCTGCCGCCGACAAAATGCATGGGGT
GGTGAAATTTGAGCCAATGACAGGAAAACAATTCAAGTCAAAGTCAAAAACAAAGTCATATACAAATTAT
TTTGCTGAGAGTTTAATAAGTGAAGCTAGGGAAGATGATAAGATTATTGCCATTCATGCTGCTATGGGAG
GAGGAACAGGACTCAATTTATTCCAGAAACACTTTCCTGAACGATGCTTTGATGTTGGGATAGCTGAGCA
ACATGCTGTCACTTTTGCTGCTGGCTTAGCTTCTGAAGGACTCAAGCCTTTTTGTGCTATTTACTCATCT
TTCTTACAAAGAGGTTATGATCAGGTGGTTCATGATGTGGACCTTCAAAAAATTCCAGTAAGGTTTGCTA
TGGATAGAGCAGGGCTGGTGGGTGCAGATGGACCCACTCATTGCGGTGCATTTGACACAACTTTTATGGC
TTGTTTGCCTAATATGGTGGTCATGGCTCCTTCAGATGAAACCGAATTGATGCACATGGTTGCCACAGCA
GCTGCCATTGATGATAGGCCTAGTTGCTTTCGATATCCCAGAGGAAATGGCATTGGTGCAATTCTTCCAC
CAAACAACAAAGGAACTCCATTACAGATTGGTAAAGGAAGAATATTGTTGGAGGGAACAAGAGTTGCCAT
TCTTGGGTATGGAGCAATGGTGCAAAACTGTTTAATGGCTGCTCAGCTTCTTGAAATTAATGGAATATCA
GCTACAGTTGTTGATGCCCGATTTTGCAAACCTCTTGATGGAGATTTGATTAGAAAATTGGCTCAACAAC
ATGAAGTCCTTATCACTGTTGAAGAAGGATCCATTGGTGGTTTTGGTTCCCATGTGGCACAGTTCTTGGC
TTTGAATGGATTGCTTGATGGAAATTTAAAGTGGAGGGCAATGATGCTTCCTGACAGATATATTGATCAT
GGAGCTCAAAATGACCAAATTGAAGAGGCTGGCCTAACTCCAAAGCATATTGCTGGCACTGTGTTTTCTC
TACTCAGCAAAAACAAGAATACTCTTCAAGTTCTCCAGTTTTAGGCTTGGACTCCCATGTTGGCAAAGGC
AACCAAACAAACAATGAATGATCCGCTCCTGCATATGGGGCGGTTTGAGTATTTCAACTGCCATTTGGGC
TGAATTGTAGACATGCTCCTGTCAGAAATTCCGTGATCTTACTCAATATTCAGTAATCTCGGCCAATATC
CTAAATGTGCGTGGCTTTATCTGTCTTTGTATTGTTTCATCAATTCATGTAACGTTTGCTTTTCTTATGA
ATTTTCAAATAAATTATCCGCTACTATTGTCTTCTGCACGAAGTGGTTTAAACTATCAGTGTTTGACAGG
ATATATTGGCGGGTAAACCTAAGAGAAAAGAGCGTTTATTAGAATAATCGGATATTTAAAAGGGCGTGAA
AAGGTTTATCCGTTCGTCCATTTGTATGTGCATGCCAACCACAGGGTTCCCCAGATCAGGCGCTGGCTGC
TGAACCCCCAGCCGGAACTGACCCCACAAGGCCCTAGCGTTTGCAATGCACCAGGTCATCATTGACCCAG
GCGTGTTCCACCAGGCCGCTGCCTCGCAACTCTTCGCAGGCTTCGCCGACCTGCTCGCGCCACTTCTTCA
CGCGGGTGGAATCCGATCCGCACATGAGGCGGAAGGTTTCCAGCTTGAGCGGGTACGGCTCCCGGTGCGA
GCTGAAATAGTCGAACATCCGTCGGGCCGTCGGCGACAGCTTGCGGTACTTCTCCCATATGAATTTCGTG
TAGTGGTCGCCAGCAAACAGCACGACGATTTCCTCGTCGATCAGGACCTGGCAACGGGACGTTTTCTTGC
CACGGTCCAGGACGCGGAAGCGGTGCAGCAGCGACACCGATTCCAGGTGCCCAACGCGGTCGGACGTGAA
GCCCATCGCCGTCGCCTGTAGGCGCGACAGGCATTCCTCGGCCTTCGTGTAATACCGGCCATTGATCGAC
CAGCCCAGGTCCTGGCAAAGCTCGTAGAACGTGAAGGTGATCGGCTCGCCGATAGGGGTGCGCTTCGCGT
ACTCCAACACCTGCTGCCACACCAGTTCGTCATCGTCGGCCCGCAGCTCGACGCCGGTGTAGGTGATCTT
CACGTCCTTGTTGACGTGGAAAATGACCTTGTTTTGCAGCGCCTCGCGCGGGATTTTCTTGTTGCGCGTG
GTGAACAGGGCAGAGCGGGCCGTGTCGTTTGGCATCGCTCGCATCGTGTCCGGCCACGGCGCAATATCGA
ACAAGGAAAGCTGCATTTCCTTGATCTGCTGCTTCGTGTGTTTCAGCAACGCGGCCTGCTTGGCCTCGCT
GACCTGTTTTGCCAGGTCCTCGCCGGCGGTTTTTCGCTTCTTGGTCGTCATAGTTCCTCGCGTGTCGATG
GTCATCGACTTCGCCAAACCTGCCGCCTCCTGTTCAAGACGACGCGAACGCTCCACGGCGGCCGATGGCG
CGGGCAGGGCAGGGGGAGCCAGTTGCACGCTGTCGCGCTCGATCTTGGCCGTAGCTTGCTGGACCATCGA
GCCGACGGACTGGAAGGTTTCGCGGGGCGCACGCATGACGGTGCGGCTTGCGATGGTTTCGGCATCCTCG
GCGGAAAACCCCGCGTCGATCAGTTCTTGCCTGTATGCCTTCCGGTCAAACGTCCGATTCATTCACCCTC
CTTGCGGGATTGCCCCGACTCACGCCGGGGCAATGTGCCCTTATTCCTGATTTGACCCGCCTGGTGCCTT
GGTGTCCAGATAATCCACCTTATCGGCAATGAAGTCGGTCCCGTAGACCGTCTGGCCGTCCTTCTCGTAC
TTGGTATTCCGAATCTTGCCCTGCACGAATACCAGCGACCCCTTGCCCAAATACTTGCCGTGGGCCTCGG
CCTGAGAGCCAAAACACTTGATGCGGAAGAAGTCGGTGCGCTCCTGCTTGTCGCCGGCATCGTTGCGCCA
CATCTAGGATCTGCCAGGAACCGTAAAAAGGCCGCGTTGCTGGCGTTTTTCCATAGGCTCCGCCCCCCTG
ACGAGCATCACAAAAATCGACGCTCAAGTCAGAGGTGGCGAAACCCGACAGGACTATAAAGATACCAGGC
GTTTCCCCCTGGAAGCTCCCTCGTGCGCTCTCCTGTTCCGACCCTGCCGCTTACCGGATACCTGTCCGCC
TTTCTCCCTTCGGGAAGCGTGGCGCTTTCTCATAGCTCACGCTGTAGGTATCTCAGTTCGGTGTAGGTCG
TTCGCTCCAAGCTGGGCTGTGTGCACGAACCCCCCGTTCAGCCCGACCGCTGCGCCTTATCCGGTAACTA
TCGTCTTGAGTCCAACCCGGTAAGACACGACTTATCGCCACTGGCAGCAGCCACTGGTAACAGGATTAGC
AGAGCGAGGTATGTAGGCGGTGCTACAGAGTTCTTGAAGTGGTGGCCTAACTACGGCTACACTAGAAGAA
CAGTATTTGGTATCTGCGCTCTGCTGAAGCCAGTTACCTTCGGAAAAAGAGTTGGTAGCTCTTGATCCGG
CAAACAAACCACCGCTGGTAGCGGTGGTTTTTTTGTTTGCAAGCAGCAGATTACGCGCAGAAAAAAAGGA
TCTCAAGAAGATCCTTTGATCTTTTCTACGGGGTCTGACGCTCAGTGGAACGAAAACTCACGTTAAGGGA
TTTTGGTCATGAGA
